>Addgene plasmid #160517 | pTricHis-ILY-WT-L340W | addgene full sequence | sequence record 322450 | Addgene NGS Result
TCGGAAGCTGTGGTATGGCTGTGCAGGTCGTAAATCACTGCATAATTCGTGTCGCTCAAGGCGCACTCCC
GTTCTGGATAATGTTTTTTGCGCCGACATCATAACGGTTCTGGCAAATATTCTGAAATGAGCTGTTGACA
ATTAATCATCCGGCTCGTATAATGTGTGGAATTGTGAGCGGATAACAATTTCACACAGGAAACAGCGCCG
CTGAGAAAAAGCGAAGCGGCACTGCTCTTTAACAATTTATCAGACAATCTGTGTGGGCACTCGACCGGAA
TTATCGATTAACTTTATTATTAAAAATTAAAGAGGTATATATTAATGTATCGATTAAATAAGGAGGAATA
AACCATGGGGGGTTCTCATCATCATCATCATCATGGTATGGCTAGCATGACTGGTGGACAGCAAATGGGT
CGGGATCTGTACGACGATGACGATAAGGATCGATGGGGATCCGAAACCCCGACGAAACCGAAAGCGGCCC
AGACCGAAAAGAAAACCGAGAAAAAACCGGAAAACAGCAATTCTGAAGCAGCTAAAAAAGCGCTGAACGA
TTATATTTGGGGCCTGCAGTACGACAAACTGAACATCCTGACCCATCAAGGTGAAAAACTGAAAAATCAT
AGCTCTCGTGAAGCCTTTCACCGTCCGGGCGAATACGTGGTTATCGAAAAGAAAAAACAGAGTATCTCCA
ACGCGACCTCGAAACTGAGCGTGAGTTCCGCCAATGATGACCGTATTTTTCCGGGCGCGCTGCTGAAAGC
TGATCAAAGCCTGCTGGAAAACCTGCCGACCCTGATTCCGGTCAATCGCGGTAAAACCACGATCTCAGTG
AACCTGCCGGGCCTGAAAAACGGTGAATCGAATCTGACGGTCGAAAACCCGTCAAATTCGACCGTGCGTA
CGGCGGTTAACAATCTGGTCGAAAAATGGATTCAGAACTACAGTAAAACCCATGCAGTGCCGGCTCGCAT
GCAGTACGAAAGCATCTCTGCACAAAGTATGTCCCAGCTGCAAGCGAAATTTGGCGCCGATTTCAGCAAA
GTGGGTGCTCCGCTGAACGTGGACTTTTCATCGGTTCACAAAGGCGAAAAACAGGTTTTCATCGCAAACT
TCCGTCAAGTTTACTACACCGCTTCTGTCGATAGTCCGAACAGCCCGTCGGCGCTGTTCGGCAGTGGTAT
TACCCCGACGGACCTGATCAACCGTGGCGTTAATTCCAAAACCCCGCCGGTCTATGTGTCCAATGTGAGC
TATGGCCGCGCGATGTACGTTAAATTTGAAACCACGAGCAAATCTACCAAAGTGCAGGCGGCCATCGATG
CCGTCGTGAAAGGCGCAAAACTGAAAGCTGGTACGGAATACGAAAACATCTGGAAAAACACCAAAATCAC
GGCAGTTGTCCTGGGCGGTAATCCGGGCGAAGCCAGCAAAGTTATTACCGGTAATATCGATACGCTGAAA
GACCTGATTCAGAAAGGTTCGAACTTTAGCGCGCAATCTCCGGCCGTTCCGATCAGTTATACCACGTCCT
TCGTCAAAGATAATAGCATTGCAACCATCCAGAACAATACGGACTATATTGAAACCAAAGTGACGTCTTA
CAAAGATGGCGCTCTGACCCTGAACCATGACGGTGCGTTTGTCGCCCGCTTCTATGTGTACTGGGAAGAA
CTGGGCCACGATGCAGACGGTTATGAAACCATTCGTAGTCGCTCCTGGTCAGGCAACGGTTATAATCGTG
GCGCCCATTACAGCACCACGCTGCGCTTTAAGGGTAACGTTCGTAATATCCGCGTTAAAGTCCTGGGCGC
AACCGGTCTGGCTTGGGAACCGTGGCGTCTGATTTACAGCAAAAACGATCTGCCGCTGGTGCCGCAGCGC
AATATCTCTACCTGGGGCACCACGCTGCACCCGCAATTCGAAGATAAAGTGGTTAAAGATAACACGGACT
AAGAATTCGAAGCTTGGCTGTTTTGGCGGATGAGAGAAGATTTTCAGCCTGATACAGATTAAATCAGAAC
GCAGAAGCGGTCTGATAAAACAGAATTTGCCTGGCGGCAGTAGCGCGGTGGTCCCACCTGACCCCATGCC
GAACTCAGAAGTGAAACGCCGTAGCGCCGATGGTAGTGTGGGGTCTCCCCATGCGAGAGTAGGGAACTGC
CAGGCATCAAATAAAACGAAAGGCTCAGTCGAAAGACTGGGCCTTTCGTTTTATCTGTTGTTTGTCGGTG
AACGCTCTCCTGAGTAGGACAAATCCGCCGGGAGCGGATTTGAACGTTGCGAAGCAACGGCCCGGAGGGT
GGCGGGCAGGACGCCCGCCATAAACTGCCAGGCATCAAATTAAGCAGAAGGCCATCCTGACGGATGGCCT
TTTTGCGTTTCTACAAACTCTTTTGTTTATTTTTCTAAATACATTCAAATATGTATCCGCTCATGAGACA
ATAACCCTGATAAATGCTTCAATAATATTGAAAAAGGAAGAGTATGAGTATTCAACATTTCCGTGTCGCC
CTTATTCCCTTTTTTGCGGCATTTTGCCTTCCTGTTTTTGCTCACCCAGAAACGCTGGTGAAAGTAAAAG
ATGCTGAAGATCAGTTGGGTGCACGAGTGGGTTACATCGAACTGGATCTCAACAGCGGTAAGATCCTTGA
GAGTTTTCGCCCCGAAGAACGTTTTCCAATGATGAGCACTTTTAAAGTTCTGCTATGTGGCGCGGTATTA
TCCCGTGTTGACGCCGGGCAAGAGCAACTCGGTCGCCGCATACACTATTCTCAGAATGACTTGGTTGAGT
ACTCACCAGTCACAGAAAAGCATCTTACGGATGGCATGACAGTAAGAGAATTATGCAGTGCTGCCATAAC
CATGAGTGATAACACTGCGGCCAACTTACTTCTGACAACGATCGGAGGACCGAAGGAGCTAACCGCTTTT
TTGCACAACATGGGGGATCATGTAACTCGCCTTGATCGTTGGGAACCGGAGCTGAATGAAGCCATACCAA
ACGACGAGCGTGACACCACGATGCCTGTAGCAATGGCAACAACGTTGCGCAAACTATTAACTGGCGAACT
ACTTACTCTAGCTTCCCGGCAACAATTAATAGACTGGATGGAGGCGGATAAAGTTGCAGGACCACTTCTG
CGCTCGGCCCTTCCGGCTGGCTGGTTTATTGCTGATAAATCTGGAGCCGGTGAGCGTGGGTCTCGCGGTA
TCATTGCAGCACTGGGGCCAGATGGTAAGCCCTCCCGTATCGTAGTTATCTACACGACGGGGAGTCAGGC
AACTATGGATGAACGAAATAGACAGATCGCTGAGATAGGTGCCTCACTGATTAAGCATTGGTAACTGTCA
GACCAAGTTTACTCATATATACTTTAGATTGATTTAAAACTTCATTTTTAATTTAAAAGGATCTAGGTGA
AGATCCTTTTTGATAATCTCATGACCAAAATCCCTTAACGTGAGTTTTCGTTCCACTGAGCGTCAGACCC
CGTAGAAAAGATCAAAGGATCTTCTTGAGATCCTTTTTTTCTGCGCGTAATCTGCTGCTTGCAAACAAAA
AAACCACCGCTACCAGCGGTGGTTTGTTTGCCGGATCAAGAGCTACCAACTCTTTTTCCGAAGGTAACTG
GCTTCAGCAGAGCGCAGATACCAAATACTGTCCTTCTAGTGTAGCCGTAGTTAGGCCACCACTTCAAGAA
CTCTGTAGCACCGCCTACATACCTCGCTCTGCTAATCCTGTTACCAGTGGCTGCTGCCAGTGGCGATAAG
TCGTGTCTTACCGGGTTGGACTCAAGACGATAGTTACCGGATAAGGCGCAGCGGTCGGGCTGAACGGGGG
GTTCGTGCACACAGCCCAGCTTGGAGCGAACGACCTACACCGAACTGAGATACCTACAGCGTGAGCTATG
AGAAAGCGCCACGCTTCCCGAAGGGAGAAAGGCGGACAGGTATCCGGTAAGCGGCAGGGTCGGAACAGGA
GAGCGCACGAGGGAGCTTCCAGGGGGAAACGCCTGGTATCTTTATAGTCCTGTCGGGTTTCGCCACCTCT
GACTTGAGCGTCGATTTTTGTGATGCTCGTCAGGGGGGCGGAGCCTATGGAAAAACGCCAGCAACGCGGC
CTTTTTACGGTTCCTGGCCTTTTGCTGGCCTTTTGCTCACATGTTCTTTCCTGCGTTATCCCCTGATTCT
GTGGATAACCGTATTACCGCCTTTGAGTGAGCTGATACCGCTCGCCGCAGCCGAACGACCGAGCGCAGCG
AGTCAGTGAGCGAGGAAGCGGAAGAGCGCCTGATGCGGTATTTTCTCCTTACGCATCTGTGCGGTATTTC
ACACCGCATATGGTGCACTCTCAGTACAATCTGCTCTGATGCCGCATAGTTAAGCCAGTATACACTCCGC
TATCGCTACGTGACTGGGTCATGGCTGCGCCCCGACACCCGCCAACACCCGCTGACGCGCCCTGACGGGC
TTGTCTGCTCCCGGCATCCGCTTACAGACAAGCTGTGACCGTCTCCGGGAGCTGCATGTGTCAGAGGTTT
TCACCGTCATCACCGAAACGCGCGAGGCAGCAGATCAATTCGCGCGCGAAGGCGAAGCGGCATGCATTTA
CGTTGACACCATCGAATGGTGCAAAACCTTTCGCGGTATGGCATGATAGCGCCCGGAAGAGAGTCAATTC
AGGGTGGTGAATGTGAAACCAGTAACGTTATACGATGTCGCAGAGTATGCCGGTGTCTCTTATCAGACCG
TTTCCCGCGTGGTGAACCAGGCCAGCCACGTTTCTGCGAAAACGCGGGAAAAAGTGGAAGCGGCGATGGC
GGAGCTGAATTACATTCCCAACCGCGTGGCACAACAACTGGCGGGCAAACAGTCGTTGCTGATTGGCGTT
GCCACCTCCAGTCTGGCCCTGCACGCGCCGTCGCAAATTGTCGCGGCGATTAAATCTCGCGCCGATCAAC
TGGGTGCCAGCGTGGTGGTGTCGATGGTAGAACGAAGCGGCGTCGAAGCCTGTAAAGCGGCGGTGCACAA
TCTTCTCGCGCAACGCGTCAGTGGGCTGATCATTAACTATCCGCTGGATGACCAGGATGCCATTGCTGTG
GAAGCTGCCTGCACTAATGTTCCGGCGTTATTTCTTGATGTCTCTGACCAGACACCCATCAACAGTATTA
TTTTCTCCCATGAAGACGGTACGCGACTGGGCGTGGAGCATCTGGTCGCATTGGGTCACCAGCAAATCGC
GCTGTTAGCGGGCCCATTAAGTTCTGTCTCGGCGCGTCTGCGTCTGGCTGGCTGGCATAAATATCTCACT
CGCAATCAAATTCAGCCGATAGCGGAACGGGAAGGCGACTGGAGTGCCATGTCCGGTTTTCAACAAACCA
TGCAAATGCTGAATGAGGGCATCGTTCCCACTGCGATGCTGGTTGCCAACGATCAGATGGCGCTGGGCGC
AATGCGCGCCATTACCGAGTCCGGGCTGCGCGTTGGTGCGGATATCTCGGTAGTGGGATACGACGATACC
GAAGACAGCTCATGTTATATCCCGCCGTTAACCACCATCAAACAGGATTTTCGCCTGCTGGGGCAAACCA
GCGTGGACCGCTTGCTGCAACTCTCTCAGGGCCAGGCGGTGAAGGGCAATCAGCTGTTGCCCGTCTCACT
GGTGAAAAGAAAAACCACCCTGGCGCCCAATACGCAAACCGCCTCTCCCCGCGCGTTGGCCGATTCATTA
ATGCAGCTGGCACGACAGGTTTCCCGACTGGAAAGCGGGCAGTGAGCGCAACGCAATTAATGTAAGTTAG
CGCGAATTGATCTGGTTTGACAGCTTATCATCGACTGCACGGTGCACCAATGCTTCTGGCGTCAGGCAGC
CA
Features (pLannotate 1.2.2; 20 found; start..end, strand, type, name):
    135..164     +  promoter       trc promoter: strong E. coli promoter; hybrid between the trp and lac UV5 promoters
    172..188     +  protein_bind   lac operator: The lac repressor binds to the lac operator to inhibit transcription in E. coli. This inhibition can be relieved by adding lactose or isopropyl-β-D-thiogalactopyranoside (IPTG). lac repressor encoded by lacI
    205..274     +  misc_feature   rrnG antiterminator: antiterminator from the E. coli rrnG leader region (Berg et al., 1989)
    325..351     +  CDS            minicistron: synthetic cistron containing a ribosome binding site (Shine-Dalgarno sequence), for enhancing the bacterial expression of a downstream cistron (Schoner, 1997) This first cistron should terminate 3 bp upstream of the ATG for the second cistron.
    367..387     +  CDS            capTEV™ (fragment): composite tag for in vivo biotinylation, TEV protease cleavage, and 6xHis tagging
    388..420     +  CDS            T7 tag (gene 10 leader): leader peptide from bacteriophage T7 gene 10 promotes efficient translation in E. coli
    424..447     +  CDS            Xpress™ tag: Xpress™ epitope tag, including an enterokinase recognition and cleavage site
    541..1950    +  CDS            ply: TACY_STRP2 - Experimental evidence at protein level: Swiss-Prot protein existence level 1. A cholesterol-dependent toxin that causes cytolysis by forming pores in cholesterol-containing host membranes. After binding to target membranes, the protein undergoes a major conformation change, leading to its insertion in the host membrane and formation of an oligomeric pore complex. Cholesterol is required for binding to host membranes, membrane insertion and pore formation; cholesterol binding is mediated by a Thr-Leu pair in the C-terminus. Can be reversibly inactivated by oxidation. From Streptoco
   2059..2174    +  ncRNA          5S rRNA: Accession: RF00001 - 5S ribosomal RNA
   2178..2264    +  terminator     rrnB T1 terminator: Escherichia coli rrnB; transcription terminator T1 from the E. coli rrnB gene
   2356..2383    +  terminator     rrnB T2 terminator: transcription terminator T2 from the E. coli rrnB gene
   2402..2493    +  promoter       AmpR promoter: bla
   2494..3354    +  CDS            AmpR: β-lactamase; bla; confers resistance to ampicillin, carbenicillin, and related antibiotics
   3525..4113    +  rep_origin     ori: high-copy-number ColE1/pMB1/pBR322/pUC origin of replication
   4299..4439    -  misc_feature   bom: basis of mobility region from pBR322
   4541..4581    -  CDS            rop (fragment): Rop protein, which maintains plasmids at low copy number; rop
   4625..4702    +  promoter       lacIq promoter: lacI (mutant); In the lacIq allele, a single base change in the promoter boosts expression of the lacI gene about 10-fold.
   4703..5785    +  CDS            lacI: lac repressor; lacI; The lac repressor binds to the lac operator to inhibit transcription in E. coli. This inhibition can be relieved by adding lactose or isopropyl-β-D-thiogalactopyranoside (IPTG).
   5827..5844    +  promoter       tet promoter (fragment): E. coli promoter for tetracycline efflux protein gene
   5840..59      -  CDS            yciV (fragment) (across the origin): RNAAM_ECOLI - Also known as trpH From Escherichia coli (strain K12).
