[The description below was written by a language model from this plasmid's Addgene catalogue record and pLannotate feature annotations shown in this document.]
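Description:
pTricHis-ILY-WT-L340W is a bacterial expression plasmid built on the commercial pTrcHisA backbone (spelled pTricHisA in the record), carrying a variant of intermedilysin (ILY), the cholesterol-dependent cytolysin of Streptococcus intermedius. The 5,882 nt plasmid replicates in E. coli from a high-copy ColE1/pMB1-type origin. It retains the pBR322 bom region and only a fragment of rop, and it is selected through the β-lactamase (AmpR) gene, which confers ampicillin resistance.

Expression is driven by the trc promoter, a strong trp/lac hybrid, followed by a lac operator. The plasmid also encodes lacI under the lacIq promoter, so transcription stays repressed until it is induced with IPTG. Downstream of the operator lie an rrnG antiterminator and a short minicistron with its own ribosome binding site, both of which improve transcription and translation of the following reading frame. The N-terminal leader supplied by the backbone comprises a His-tag (annotated by the software as a capTEV fragment), the T7 gene 10 leader and the Xpress epitope, which includes an enterokinase cleavage site. This allows affinity purification, detection and tag removal.

The insert is recorded as 1,608 bp. The annotation tool labels it "ply" because of its homology to pneumolysin, a related toxin, but the catalogue identifies it as ILY. According to the depositor, the gene is codon optimised and all native cysteines were removed before the L340W substitution was introduced. Transcription ends at the rrnB T1 and T2 terminators.

The stated purpose is expression of this ILY variant, and the depositor recommends a BL21(DE3) host for production and purification. The associated publication concerns the structural basis of cytolysin activity and membrane specificity.
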