Addgene plasmid #160517: pTricHis-ILY-WT-L340W
Purpose: Expression of inserted ILY variant
Depositing lab: Doryen Bubeck. Depositing organization: Imperial College London. Publication: Structural basis for tuning activity and membrane specificity of bacterial cytolysins. Shah NR, Voisin TB, Parsons ES, Boyd CM, Hoogenboom BW, Bubeck D. Nat Commun. 2020 Nov 16;11(1):5818. doi: 10.1038/s41467-020-19482-6. PubMed 33199689.
Backbone
  Vector backbone: pTricHisA
  Backbone manufacturer: ThermoFisher
  Vector type: Bacterial Expression
Growth in bacteria
  Bacterial resistance: Ampicillin, 100 μg/mL
  Growth temperature: 37°C
  Growth strain: DH5alpha
  Growth instructions: Depositor recommends using BL21 (DE3) for protein expression and purification.
  Copy number: High Copy
Gene/Insert
  Gene/Insert name: ILY-WT-L340W
  Species: Streptococcus intermedius
  Insert size (bp): 1608
  Mutation: L340W
  Tag / fusion protein: His-Tag (N terminal on backbone)
  Cloning method: Restriction Enzyme; 5′ cloning site Unknown (unknown if destroyed); 3′ cloning site Unknown (unknown if destroyed)
Terms and licenses: Academic/Nonprofit Terms; Industry Terms: Not Available to Industry
Depositor comments: ILY gene is codon optimized, and all native Cys removed, before additional mutations were added.
How to cite: pTricHis-ILY-WT-L340W was a gift from Doryen Bubeck (Addgene plasmid # 160517 ; http://n2t.net/addgene:160517 ; RRID:Addgene_160517)
